Addgene plasmid #53196: pBABEpuro-HA-MEK1 CBM
Purpose: Expresses HA tagged human MEK1 M187A/H188A/M230A/H239A from puromycin resistance retroviral vector
Depositing lab: Christopher Counter. Depositing organization: Duke University. Publication: Copper is required for oncogenic BRAF signalling and tumorigenesis. Brady DC, Crowe MS, Turski ML, Hobbs GA, Yao X, Chaikuad A, Knapp S, Xiao K, Campbell SL, Thiele DJ, Counter CM. Nature. 2014 Apr 9. doi: 10.1038/nature13180. PubMed 24717435.
Backbone
  Vector backbone: pBABE puro
  Backbone size w/o insert (bp): 5169
  Vector type: Mammalian Expression, Retroviral
  Selectable markers: Puromycin
Growth in bacteria
  Bacterial resistance: Ampicillin, 100 μg/mL
  Growth temperature: 37°C
  Growth strain: XL10 Gold
  Copy number: High Copy
Gene/Insert
  Gene/Insert name: MEK1 (alt names: MAP2K1; MAPK/ERK kinase 1; Dual specificity mitogen activated protein kinase kinase 1)
  Species: H. sapiens (human)
  Insert size (bp): 1181
  Mutation: M187A/H188A/M230A/H239A
  GenBank ID: NM_002755.3 NP_002746.1
  Entrez Gene: MAP2K1 (a.k.a. CFC3, MAPKK1, MEK1, MEL, MKK1, PRKMK1)
  Tag / fusion protein: HA (N terminal on insert)
  Cloning method: Restriction Enzyme; 5′ cloning site BamHI (not destroyed); 3′ cloning site SalI (not destroyed)
  Sequencing primers: 5′ CTTTATCCAGCCCTCAC; 3′ ACCCTAACTGACACACATTCC
Resource information
  A portion of this plasmid was derived from a plasmid made by: Addgene Plasmid 21208: W1
Terms and licenses: Academic/Nonprofit Terms; Industry Terms: Not Available to Industry
Depositor comments: The N12D mutation found during the QC process has no functional consequence.
How to cite: pBABEpuro-HA-MEK1 CBM was a gift from Christopher Counter (Addgene plasmid # 53196)
