[The description below was written by a language model from this plasmid's Addgene catalogue record.]
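Description:
pBABEpuro-HA-MEK1 CBM is a retroviral mammalian expression plasmid built on the pBABE puro backbone (about 5.2 kb without insert). It is maintained in bacteria as a high-copy plasmid under ampicillin selection, and it carries a puromycin resistance marker for selecting transduced or transfected mammalian cells. No feature table accompanies the record, so the promoters are not explicitly stated. In the standard pBABE design, the Moloney murine leukemia virus long terminal repeats and packaging signal allow the transcript to be packaged into retroviral particles when supplied with viral proteins from a packaging cell line. The 5′ LTR drives the cloned gene, and a separate internal promoter drives the puromycin marker.

The insert is a roughly 1.2 kb human MEK1 (MAP2K1) coding sequence, cloned between BamHI and SalI sites that both remain intact, with an HA epitope tag at the N terminus for detection or immunoprecipitation. MEK1 is the dual-specificity kinase that phosphorylates ERK in the MAPK pathway. This version carries four alanine substitutions, M187A, H188A, M230A and H239A. The "CBM" designation is not defined in the record. Given the associated study on the copper requirement of oncogenic BRAF signalling, it plausibly denotes a copper-binding mutant, with the methionine and histidine changes removing candidate metal-coordinating residues. The depositor notes that an additional N12D change found during quality control has no functional consequence. Part of the plasmid derives from an earlier deposited construct. The vector suits stable expression of this tagged MEK1 mutant in mammalian cells, for instance for comparison with wild-type MEK1 in signalling and tumorigenesis studies.
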