>Addgene plasmid #53196 | pBABEpuro-HA-MEK1 CBM | addgene partial sequence | sequence record 86727 | pBABE5 5'-CTTTATCCAGCCCTCAC-3'
CCGGCCGGATCCGATATCGCCGCCACCATGTACCCATACGATGTTCCAGATTACGCTCCCAAGAAGAAGC
CGACGCCCATCCAGCTGGACCCGGCCCCCGACGGCTCTGCAGTTAACGGGACCAGCTCTGCGGAGACCAA
CTTGGAGGCCTTGCAGAAGAAGCTGGAGGAGCTAGAGCTTGATGAGCAGCAGCGAAAGCGCCTTGAGGCC
TTTCTTACCCAGAAGCAGAAGGTGGGAGAACTGAAGGATGACGACTTTGAGAAGATCAGTGAGCTGGGGG
CTGGCAATGGCGGTGTGGTGTTCAAGGTCTCCCACAAGCCTTCTGGCCTGGTCATGGCCAGAAAGCTAAT
TCATCTGGAGATCAAACCCGCAATCCGGAACCAGATCATAAGGGAGCTGCAGGTTCTGCATGAGTGCAAC
TCTCCGTACATCGTGGGCTTCTATGGTGCGTTCTACAGCGATGGCGAGATCAGTATCTGCATGGAGCACA
TGGATGGAGGTTCTCTGGATCAAGTCCTGAAGAAAGCTGGAAGAATTCCTGAACAAATTTTAGGAAAAGT
TAGCATTGCTGTAATAAAAGGCCTGACATATCTGAGGGAGAAGCACAAGATCGCGGCCAGAGATGTCAAG
CCCTCCAACATCCTAGTCAACTCCCGTGGGGAGATCAAGCTCTGTGACTTTGGGGTCAGCGGGCAGCTCA
TCGACTCCATGGCCAACTCCTTCGTGGGCACAAGGTCCTACGCGTCGCCAGAAAGACTCCAGGGGACTGC
TTACTCTGTGCAGTCAGACATCTGGAGCATGGGACTGTCTCTGGTAGAGATGGCGGTTGGGAGGTATCCC
ATCCCTCCTCCAGATGCCAAGGAGCTGGAGCTGATGTTTGGGTGCCAGGTGGAAGGAGATGCGGCTGAGA
CCCCACCCAGGCCAAGGACCCCCGGGAGGCCCCTTAGCTCATACGGAATGGACAGCCGACCTCCCATGGC
AATTTTTGAGTTGTTGGATTACATAGTCAACGAGCCTCCTCCAAAACTGCCCAGTGGAG
