>Addgene plasmid #53196 | pBABEpuro-HA-MEK1 CBM | addgene partial sequence | sequence record 86728 | pBABE3 5'-ACCCTAACTGACACACATTCC-3'
TTAGACGCCAGCAGCATGGGTTGGTGTGCTGGGCTGGTTAAGGCCGATGGTGGAGCAGAGCCAACCTGCA
AAATCCACTTCCTCAGCATCAGATCTCTTGATAAAAGCATGAACCATGAGTTGCTTCAAATCTGCTCTCT
CTGCGGGGTTTTTTATTAAGCATTTATTCACAAAATCTTGAAATTCCAGACTGAACACTCCACTGGGCAG
TTTTGGAGGAGGCTCGTTGACTATGTAATCCAACAACTCAAAAATTGCCATGGGAGGTCGGCTGTCCATT
CCGTATGAGCTAAGGGGCCTCCCGGGGGTCCTTGGCCTGGGTGGGGTCTCAGCCGCATCTCCTTCCACCT
GGCACCCAAACATCAGCTCCAGCTCCTTGGCATCTGGAGGAGGGATGGGATACCTCCCAACCGCCATCTC
TACCAGAGACAGTCCCATGCTCCAGATGTCTGACTGCACAGAGTAAGCAGTCCCCTGGAGTCTTTCTGGC
GACGCGTAGGACCTTGTGCCCACGAAGGAGTTGGCCATGGAGTCGATGAGCTGCCCGCTGACCCCAAAGT
CACAGAGCTTGATCTCCCCACGGGAGTTGACTAGGATGTTGGAGGGCTTGACATCTCTGGCCGCGATCTT
GTGCTTCTCCCTCAGATATGTCAGGCCTTTTATTACAGCAATGCTAACTTTTCCTAAAATTTGTTCAGGA
ATTCTTCCAGCTTTCTTCAGGACTTGATCCAGAGAACCTCCATCCATGTGCTCCATGCAGATACTGATCT
CGCCATCGCTGTAGAACGCACCATAGAAGCCCACGATGTACGGAGAGTTGCACTCATGCAGAACCTGCAG
CTCCCTTATGATCTGGTTCCGGATTGCGGGTTTGATCTC
